Addgene plasmid #228420: pCCG_nit9G
Purpose: Expression of NIT-9G domain in N. crassa at the his-3 locus
Depositing lab: Robert Haensch. Depositing organization: Technische Universitaet Braunschweig.
Backbone
  Vector backbone: PMF272
  Vector type: Protein expression in N. crassa
Growth in bacteria
  Bacterial resistance: Ampicillin, 100 μg/mL
  Growth temperature: 37°C
  Growth strain: DH5alpha
  Copy number: High Copy
Gene/Insert
  Gene/Insert name: NIT-9
  Species: Neurospora crassa
  Mutation: truncation of the C terminal E domain and linkage region
  Cloning method: Gibson Cloning
  Sequencing primers: 5′ n/a
Terms and licenses: Academic/Nonprofit Terms; Industry Terms: Not Available to Industry
How to cite: pCCG_nit9G was a gift from Robert Haensch (Addgene plasmid # 228420 ; http://n2t.net/addgene:228420 ; RRID:Addgene_228420)
