[The description below was written by a language model from this plasmid's Addgene catalogue record and pLannotate feature annotations shown in this document.]
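Description:
pCCG_nit9G is an 8.5 kb Neurospora crassa protein expression plasmid built on the pMF272 backbone and designed for integration at the his-3 locus of the fungal genome. In E. coli it is maintained as a high-copy plasmid through a ColE1/pUC-type origin and selected with ampicillin via the β-lactamase gene and its native promoter. Short remnants of bom, rop and lacI, together with T7, T3 and SP6 phage promoters and pBluescript polylinker fragments, are leftovers of the cloning vectors from which the backbone was assembled.

The insert, introduced by Gibson assembly, is a truncated form of N. crassa NIT-9 in which the C-terminal E domain and the linkage region have been removed, leaving the G domain alone for expression. The automated annotation does not label this coding sequence; it presumably lies in the unannotated stretch between the polylinker fragments. The promoter driving it is also not annotated or stated in the record, although the "pCCG" name hints at a ccg-type Neurospora promoter. A roughly 2 kb reverse-strand region annotated by homology as a fragment of a yeast histidine biosynthesis protein most plausibly corresponds to the his-3 targeting sequence, which in vectors of this kind directs homologous recombination at his-3. The short fragment called as an hGH polyadenylation signal downstream of the insert region is a partial match and may not reflect a functional element in this fungal context.

According to the record, the plasmid is used to express the isolated NIT-9 G domain in N. crassa from a defined single genomic site. This suits studies of what that domain contributes separately from the full-length protein.
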