Features (pLannotate 1.2.2; 14 found; start..end, strand, type, name):
     80..131     -  misc_feature   bom (fragment): basis of mobility region from pBR322
    233..268     -  CDS            rop (fragment): Rop protein, which maintains plasmids at low copy number; rop
    363..467     +  promoter       AmpR promoter: bla
    468..1328    +  CDS            AmpR: β-lactamase; bla; confers resistance to ampicillin, carbenicillin, and related antibiotics
   1499..2087    +  rep_origin     ori: high-copy-number ColE1/pMB1/pBR322/pUC origin of replication
   2270..2323    +  CDS            lacI (fragment): lac repressor; lacI; The lac repressor binds to the lac operator to inhibit transcription in E. coli. This inhibition can be relieved by adding lactose or isopropyl-β-D-thiogalactopyranoside (IPTG).
   2345..2363    +  promoter       T7 promoter: promoter for bacteriophage T7 RNA polymerase
   4007..4025    +  promoter       T7 promoter: promoter for bacteriophage T7 RNA polymerase
   4034..4058    +  misc_feature   MCS (fragment): pBluescript multiple cloning site
   5535..5719    +  polyA_signal   hGH poly(A) signal (fragment): human growth hormone polyadenylation signal
   5719..5772    +  misc_feature   MCS (fragment): pBluescript multiple cloning site
   5784..5801    -  promoter       T3 promoter (fragment): promoter for bacteriophage T3 RNA polymerase
   6345..8408    -  CDS            HIS4 (fragment): HIS2_YEAST - Experimental evidence at protein level: Swiss-Prot protein existence level 1. From Saccharomyces cerevisiae (strain ATCC 204508 / S288c) (Baker's yeast).
   8458..17      -  promoter       SP6 promoter (across the origin): promoter for bacteriophage SP6 RNA polymerase
>Addgene plasmid #228420 | pCCG_nit9G | addgene full sequence | sequence record 460291 | Addgene NGS Result
TATAGTGTCACCTAAATCGTATGTGTATGATACATAAGGTTATGTATTAATTGTAGCCGCGTTCTAACGA
CAATATGTCCATATGGTGCACTCTCAGTACAATCTGCTCTGATGCCGCATAGTTAAGCCAGCCCCGACAC
CCGCCAACACCCGCTGACGCGCCCTGACGGGCTTGTCTGCTCCCGGCATCCGCTTACAGACAAGCTGTGA
CCGTCTCCGGGAGCTGCATGTGTCAGAGGTTTTCACCGTCATCACCGAAACGCGCGAGACGAAAGGGCCT
CGTGATACGCCTATTTTTATAGGTTAATGTCATGATAATAATGGTTTCTTAGACGTCAGGTGGCACTTTT
CGGGGAAATGTGCGCGGAACCCCTATTTGTTTATTTTTCTAAATACATTCAAATATGTATCCGCTCATGA
GACAATAACCCTGATAAATGCTTCAATAATATTGAAAAAGGAAGAGTATGAGTATTCAACATTTCCGTGT
CGCCCTTATTCCCTTTTTTGCGGCATTTTGCCTTCCTGTTTTTGCTCACCCAGAAACGCTGGTGAAAGTA
AAAGATGCTGAAGATCAGTTGGGTGCACGAGTGGGTTACATCGAACTGGATCTCAACAGCGGTAAGATCC
TTGAGAGTTTTCGCCCCGAAGAACGTTTTCCAATGATGAGCACTTTTAAAGTTCTGCTATGTGGCGCGGT
ATTATCCCGTATTGACGCCGGGCAAGAGCAACTCGGTCGCCGCATACACTATTCTCAGAATGACTTGGTT
GAGTACTCACCAGTCACAGAAAAGCATCTTACGGATGGCATGACAGTAAGAGAATTATGCAGTGCTGCCA
TAACCATGAGTGATAACACTGCGGCCAACTTACTTCTGACAACGATCGGAGGACCGAAGGAGCTAACCGC
TTTTTTGCACAACATGGGGGATCATGTAACTCGCCTTGATCGTTGGGAACCGGAGCTGAATGAAGCCATA
CCAAACGACGAGCGTGACACCACGATGCCTGTAGCAATGGCAACAACGTTGCGCAAACTATTAACTGGCG
AACTACTTACTCTAGCTTCCCGGCAACAATTAATAGACTGGATGGAGGCGGATAAAGTTGCAGGACCACT
TCTGCGCTCGGCCCTTCCGGCTGGCTGGTTTATTGCTGATAAATCTGGAGCCGGTGAGCGTGGGTCTCGC
GGTATCATTGCAGCACTGGGGCCAGATGGTAAGCCCTCCCGTATCGTAGTTATCTACACGACGGGGAGTC
AGGCAACTATGGATGAACGAAATAGACAGATCGCTGAGATAGGTGCCTCACTGATTAAGCATTGGTAACT
GTCAGACCAAGTTTACTCATATATACTTTAGATTGATTTAAAACTTCATTTTTAATTTAAAAGGATCTAG
GTGAAGATCCTTTTTGATAATCTCATGACCAAAATCCCTTAACGTGAGTTTTCGTTCCACTGAGCGTCAG
ACCCCGTAGAAAAGATCAAAGGATCTTCTTGAGATCCTTTTTTTCTGCGCGTAATCTGCTGCTTGCAAAC
AAAAAAACCACCGCTACCAGCGGTGGTTTGTTTGCCGGATCAAGAGCTACCAACTCTTTTTCCGAAGGTA
ACTGGCTTCAGCAGAGCGCAGATACCAAATACTGTTCTTCTAGTGTAGCCGTAGTTAGGCCACCACTTCA
AGAACTCTGTAGCACCGCCTACATACCTCGCTCTGCTAATCCTGTTACCAGTGGCTGCTGCCAGTGGCGA
TAAGTCGTGTCTTACCGGGTTGGACTCAAGACGATAGTTACCGGATAAGGCGCAGCGGTCGGGCTGAACG
GGGGGTTCGTGCACACAGCCCAGCTTGGAGCGAACGACCTACACCGAACTGAGATACCTACAGCGTGAGC
TATGAGAAAGCGCCACGCTTCCCGAAGGGAGAAAGGCGGACAGGTATCCGGTAAGCGGCAGGGTCGGAAC
AGGAGAGCGCACGAGGGAGCTTCCAGGGGGAAACGCCTGGTATCTTTATAGTCCTGTCGGGTTTCGCCAC
CTCTGACTTGAGCGTCGATTTTTGTGATGCTCGTCAGGGGGGCGGAGCCTATGGAAAAACGCCAGCAACG
CGGCCTTTTTACGGTTCCTGGCCTTTTGCTGGCCTTTTGCTCACATGTTCTTTCCTGCGTTATCCCCTGA
TTCTGTGGATAACCGTATTACCGCCTTTGAGTGAGCTGATACCGCTCGCCGCAGCCGAACGACCGAGCGC
AGCGAGTCAGTGAGCGAGGAAGCGGAAGAGCGCCCAATACGCAAACCGCCTCTCCCCGCGCGTTGGCCGA
TTCATTAATGCAGGTTAACCTGGCTTATCGAAATTAATACGACTCACTATAGGGAGACCGGCAGATCCAA
TGCGGATGGATTCGCTCACTCGGTGCCGCGGCGGTGCGAAGTTCCTGCCGTGGATTGGGGGATTGCACAG
ACGGTGGAGTGCTTGCTACAGCTAGGTACCCAGTTGCACACCAAACGGTGCCCCTGTGCCCCTGCGTCTA
GGTGTGTCCTGTGAGCAACTGCGCCCGCGCGCGGCACCGGGAAGCTGCGGGAACCTCAATGGATGATTGG
CGCCAGATCCCCGGCATCACCTCAGCACATGGGCAGCCCGAGAAGGAATCGAGGGTAGAAGATATTCCAG
GGTTTCCGCTAGCACAACTTCCAAGCGCCTCTACCGCTACTCCACACACCCACGCTGAATGGCACAACCA
CTGAGGCCTAGCGGTCCCAGCTCCCCGTAACCACGCAGCCCCAGCGACCGAGGTCATCATGACACTATGA
CGACAATCTGGCGGGAGACTTGGGAAAATCGATGACGGGCACCTACCTTGGGAACAATAGAGCAAGTCCA
GTCAACGCCCTAGGGAAGGGGGAAAAAAAAAAAAGAGCCCATTCTCACAAGGAGCAACACTGTGCTGCTA
TCATAGTACACTACAAGCAAAGTCGGGATGTTGCTAGAATCCGTCGGCTACGTCGGTAGATACCTCCCAT
AGGCAGTAAGTCTAGGTATCCAATTTATAGTTCCGCGTATTTCTTCGTCGAACGGGGCACAGCAAAGCCT
AACAGCCGCAGTGCCTCGCAACCAACACCAAGCAGTAATCTCATCCATCCATACAGATCCTCCCACAATA
TCTTTACATGCGCACTTGCGCTGTGTTAGCAGTTTAGGTTCCACTACCAAGGCTGACACGAGCAGCACTG
ACAGCAAACTGCTGCTTGGGGCCAAGAAATTGGCAGTTTGCTGAGCACCTACATATCAGTACACATCAAC
CCTGGTTTAATTGTTAGCCTGGTACTGTTAACCGTCATGAACGAGGACGTGGAGGAAGAACCACGCTAAC
AATTGAACCAGGGTTGATGTATACCTCTCTTACCATATTTGCTTGCTTCCACGTCCCTATCCTCAAGCGA
TTTTGTTCTTGACTTTTTGTATTTCAACGCAAAGGCCATTCAGGTTTCTCATGTTCAACCCTTTGGATGG
CGATGCCGTTCGTCCCAGGACCTCGTGACCTTTGAAAGACGAGAAATATATCCCAAAGCAACTTCTGCTT
ATGGACAAGCAACTGCATGGCGGCCCACAACTCATATCTCGCGTAATCATCCAAACGCTAGGCCCGAGTA
CTCTACTGTTCTCGAGACACCTACCATAATATGTACCCAATCAGACATGACAACAGTCAACCAAACATAC
CCTGATCCGGCCAAACCCTGACATCCCTAGATGATGGTTAGGCACACAAATGGAAAACGGGACTCGTTGG
TTAGGTGGGAACGCTTGTATTGCAGCCAGCCAACCGACTCTCCTCGTCCCTCTCGAGTCCCGTTATTGCC
GTTTGACCCAGCCGCCCAGCCGCCAAACAGCTGAGGGAGCCAATGGTCTAATACACCGTCCAACGGCCCC
AGTGATGTTTCAAACTTGATTGACAGCGAACGAAACCCCTGAAACCCGTTATAGATATGTATAGATTTGA
CGGGGTAGCTTGGCCCTAATACGACTCACTATAGGGCGAATTGGAGCTCCACCGCGGTGGCGGCCGCTAG
AAGGAGCAGTCCATCTGCGTGAATCACGAGAGAATCAGCTACTTTGAATCGATGGATGCAGCTACCAGAA
GTCACTCAGTTCGTTCAAAGCCACATCACTGGGCACTTCCATTGGGACAGGCATTGATCGGACGAGACCG
ACTTCTGGCCGCTTTCAACAGCCACATTATATCCATGTCACGGCTACGCGCGGCCTTCGGTAACAGAAAA
GCACACAGACAGCGATTGTGACATGGATTCGGGCAAAGCATTGGTGGTCGCACCAGGTCATCCTGAGTGT
GCAGTGGCTGCTATTCAGATTTCATCTAACTGCGGGAGAGGGGTTCAAAGGGGCGTGACGTCACAGACAA
CGGGTGAAGGACGAAGATTGCCTCACTTCTTTGCTAGCAATTTGCCTGCAAAGAAGGCGCACATGTCAAG
CAAACAACTGGGAAACCACTATTGAATACCCACAATGCAAAGCTCGGAAGGTACGTCTTGATTGCAGTGT
GTCGAGTGTCAAAAAAGAAGCAAGTGTTCATGCAAGCCAAAATTGGCACCTCCTCCACTTCTCCGAGTGC
CCCACCCGAACCTCCAGGCGAGATGGCCGGAACATACCATCCGCGTTGGGATTATGACGTATCTCCTTCT
TCTTCACATGATTCCATCCCGTTGTTGCTTGTTTGCGAGCTGTGACGGGAGATCGTAGATGCCACTTAGG
GCCAGGCAGGCAGTGCAGGCAGCCAGGAACACAAGCTTCCAACTTGGTCATCTCGATTGCCGATTAAGGG
AACCAAATGCCTATATAAGACTGTCCTCCCACCTCCCCAATACCATTCTTTTCTTCTTCCATCATCAGCC
AACAAAGCAATCACATCTTCACTACTTCAAATCAACACAACACTCAAACCACTTTCACAACCCCTCACAT
CAACCAAAATGTCCTCAAGTACTACTCCAGCAGCGCTCAAAGCAGCCATCCTTATCGTTTCAACGACAGC
AGCTCAAGACCCCGCAACGGACTCGGCCGACGTCACTCTCCGCCAGGTCTTCGATGAACAACAAGCCCAA
TGGGAGGTCCATGAATCCAAAATCGTTCCCGACGATGTCGTGCAAATCCAGAAGCAAATCATCCACTGGA
CAAACCAAGCCACCGCCGCAAGTGGCGACAACAACAACAACAACAACACCAACACCATCAACCTCATCGT
AACCACAGGCGGCACCGGCTTCGCCGTGTCCGACCAAACCACCGAAGCCGTCTCGGCTCTCCTACACAAG
AATGCTCCTGGCCTGGTCCACGGCATGCTGGCGGCTTCGCTGCAAGTGACCCCCTTTGCCATGATGTCAC
GACCTGTGGCTGGCGTCAGGAACGGCACCGTTATCGTTGCGCTGCCTGGGTCCCCCAAGGGCGCGAAGGA
GAATCTGCAAGCAGTGATCAAAATGCTGCCCCACGCTTGCATGCAGGCTGCTGGTGCTAACTCTAGATGA
TCCCGGGTGGCATCCCTGTGACCCCTCCCCAGTGCCTCTCCTGGCCCTGGAAGTTGCCACTCCAGTGCCC
ACCAGCCTTGTCCTAATAAAATTAAGTTGCATCATTTTGTCTGACTAGGTGTCCTTCTATAATATTATGG
GGTGGAGGGGGGTGGTATGGAGCAAGGGGCAAGTTGGGAAGACAACCTGAATTCGATATCAAGCTTATCG
ATACCGTCGACCTCGAGGGGGGGCCCGGTACCAGCTTTTGTTCCCTTTAGTGAGGGTTAATAGGGCGTGC
ACGGCTATGGGGTCTGAATGCTAAAAGACACCATTTCCCACACTCCCTCTGATTTTTTTTATGGTTTTTT
TTTATCTTCATTTTTCGCCGTCTTTTATTCGGTTGTTTGGGAGGTTCACATGCAACGTGCAAGACTGCAA
GTATATTGAGATGGGCGCTTCATGCAATGCAGCATCACTGCAGCGACATTGTGACATCCACGTTTCGATC
GTCTGTGCTTCCCCGTTCATGTACGCATGATCTGAAAAAAAAAAAAAAAAAAAAAAAGTTGATGTAATAA
TGAAAATAAACACCCAGGGACGAGCACCCCTTCTGGAATAGGGAGAAAAACTAAAGGGACGTTTGGGTCT
CTACACTTACCAACAGATTCATGTACTGATCTTCAGCCTGTACAGAACAGTACAATGTCCAAAACTCGTT
ATCATTACTCTATGTGCCCAAAATGACCCAGATATACATCAACCCACTACATCCTTTTGTTCTTGTTTTT
TTTTTTTTTTTTGCTACTTCGAAAAGAATTTCCGTTTAGTTGCTCTTGCTCATGTGCTCAAGACGGATGC
TGACCGCCCTTCTGTGAGCCTCGAGCTCCTCAACCTTAGCCAACTGCATGACAGCCTGGCCGACGTTTTT
GAGACCCTCGGCAGTCAAGTTGGAGCTGGTAATGTGCTTGACGAACGAGGCGAGATTGACGCCAGAGTAC
TGCTTGGCAAAGCCATAGGTAGCTATGTGTCTTGACGTTAGCAGAAGAATCTGTGAAGCGGGGCTATTTA
TGATATGTAACTTACGCAGCGAGTGGTTAACACCAGCAGAGTAATCGCCAACGGACTCAGGAGTCCAGGC
GCCAATGAAGACACTACCGGCGTTCATGACAAGATCGACAGCCTTCTCGGCCTCCTTGATCTGGAGGATC
AAGTGCTCAGGAGCGTACTTGTTGCTGAGCTCCATGGCCTCCTCGACGGTCTTGACCTGCACGGTGATCG
AGTGGGCGATGGAGCCACGGACAATCTGGACGCGAGGAAGCTCCGTAGCCTGACGGTGAACCTCGTCCTC
AATAGCCTGAAGATGCTCCTCGTCGAGGTCAATAGCGATCAGGATGACCTGACTGTCAACGCCGTGCTCA
GCCTGGGACAGGAGATCCGAGGCAACGAACGCGGGGTTGGCGTCCTTGTCAGCGATGACCAGCACCTCGG
ACGGGCCAGCGGGCATGTCAATACCAACGGCAGCGTTGGTGTCGTTGCTGACGAACATCTTGGCAGCAGT
GACGAACTGGTTACCGGGGCCGAGAATCTTGTCGACCTTGGTGATGCTCTCGGTGCCGTAGGCCATGGCA
GCTACGGCCTGGGCACCGCCGGCAAGCACGATGGACTCGGCGCCAACCTTGTGAGCGACGTAGACAATCT
CGGGAGTGATGGTTCCGTCGGCGCGGGGAGGAGAGGCGAACACAATCTTGTTGCAGCCGGCGACCATGGC
GGGAACACCCAGCATAAGGGCAGTGCTGGGGAGAACGGCGGTACCGCCGGGGATGTAGCAGCCGACGGCC
TCGATGGGACGAGAGAAACGGCTGCAGACAACACCGGGCATGGTCTCGACCTGGAGGGGCTTCTCCTCCT
TCTGGGCGGCGTGGAACTTGCGGATGTTCTCGAAGGACACGTCGATGGCAGCAATGGTCTCCTCAGGGAG
CTGCATAAGCTCCTTGGGGAAGGGCGCCTTCAGGACGGGGCTAGTAAGAGAGGTAGCCTTCTCGAACTTG
TGAGTGTACGACAGAACAGCCTTGTCGCCGTTCTTGCGGACGTCCTCGATGATGGGGACAATGATCTTGT
AGATGGCATCGGACGACTTTTGCGCAGGACGCTTGAGAGCAGCATCGAGCTCCTCGGTAGAGACCTTGGA
GGCGTCGAAACGTCTCATGGTGATCTTCTCAGGGGTGGTCTCCTGGGCGGCCTCCTTGGTGACAGGGGCC
GAAGTGGCAGCGAGAGCGGACGCCGCAGGCTTGATGCCCTCCTTCTCAGCCCACTTACCCTTAGCATCTC
CAGTCCTGCGCTTGACCTTCCAGCTCTTGGCGTCAAGGCTCCTTTCGATATCGGCAAGAGTAACGCCGGC
AGCAACGGCCCTGGTAAGAGCAAAGTAGAAGAGATCGGCAGCCTCAAAGGCGATTTCCTGGGGGGTCTGA
GCGGTGCAGAGCTCCTCAGCCTCCTCCATGATCTTGGCCCGGACTAGCTTCTCATCGGAGAAGAGACGGG
CAGTGTAGGAGCCCTCGGGGGCAGACTGTTTCCTCGAAATCAAAGTCTGCTCGAGCTTGGGAAGGCCTTT
GAGCTGACCAAAGCAGCCGGACTGATCGAGGTGGCAGAAACGACCCTTCTGCTTCACGACAAACTTGAGA
GCATCGTTATCGCAGTCAAGCGAGATGCGGACGAGCTCCTGAGTGTCTCCGGAAGTAGCACCCTTGTACC
AGAGACCGCGCTTCCGGCTCTGATAGACACCAGTCTGTGTCCTGAGGGCCTCGTTCACACTCTCGGCACT
GCTGTAGACCAGACCCAGAGCAGTGTCGTGCTCATCAACGACAACGGTGGGGAGAAGACCATCGGGACGG
TCAGACTTCCAGACGCTCGAGAGGATGGTGGAGATGGCAAGCTTCAGCTGCTCGAGTTC
